Addgene plasmid #133226: pOPS0586
Purpose: Reporter plasmid with a 12-nucleotide specific "barcode" sequence. This plasmid is not available as an individual bacterial stab, but can be requested as part of the Plasmid-ID Kit (Kit #1000000168 ).
Depositing lab: Philip Poole. Depositing organization: University of Oxford. Publication: Optimizing Rhizobium-legume symbioses by simultaneous measurement of rhizobial competitiveness and N2 fixation in nodules. Mendoza-Suarez MA, Geddes BA, Sanchez-Canizares C, Ramirez-Gonzalez RH, Kirchhelle C, Jorrin B, Poole PS. Proc Natl Acad Sci U S A. 2020 May 5;117(18):9822-9831. doi: 10.1073/pnas.1921225117. Epub 2020 Apr 21. PubMed 32317381.
Backbone
  Vector backbone: pOGG026 (Addgene ID 113992)
  Vector type: Bacterial Expression
Growth in bacteria
  Bacterial resistance: Kanamycin, 50 μg/mL
  Growth temperature: 37°C
  Growth strain: ST18 (S17 delta pir delta hemA)
  Copy number: Low Copy
Gene/Insert
  Gene/Insert name: PU module (PsNifH from pOGG043), SC module (sfGFP from pOGG037), and T module (GATCCCACGTAC and universal primer binding site)
  Species: Synthetic
  Mutation: Domesticated for Golden Gate cloning
  Cloning method: Unknown
Terms and licenses: Academic/Nonprofit Terms; Industry Terms: Not Available to Industry
Depositor comments: The only difference is the sequence: GATCCCACGTAC . Please note that this plasmid may require a unique bacterial strain, so make sure to confirm that you can also obtain the appropriate growth strain. Please contact us or contact our distributors if you have any questions. This plasmid is not available as an individual bacterial stab, but can be requested as part of the Plasmid-ID Kit (Kit #1000000168 ).
How to cite: pOPS0586 was a gift from Philip Poole (Addgene plasmid # 133226)
