[The description below was written by a language model from this plasmid's Addgene catalogue record and pLannotate feature annotations shown in this document.]
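Description:
pOPS0586 is a low-copy, broad-host-range bacterial reporter plasmid built on the pOGG026 backbone by Golden Gate assembly of domesticated modules. It is one member of a set of barcoded "Plasmid-ID" constructs intended for tagging rhizobial strains. The roughly 7 kb sequence carries an IncP (RK2-type) replicon, with oriV and the trfA gene whose product activates it. An IncP oriT allows the plasmid to be mobilised by conjugation from a donor strain; the recorded growth strain is ST18, a hemA-deleted S17 derivative. Selection is by kanamycin through aphA1 (nptI). Stable inheritance without antibiotic pressure is supported by the RK2 par region, which comprises the parDE toxin–antitoxin addiction system together with the parA and parB partition functions. Short annotated fragments of Tn5 transposase, CloDF13 ori and lacZα appear to be backbone or cloning remnants rather than functional parts.

The payload combines three modules. The first is a promoter module described as PsNifH, which is not itself annotated in the feature table but presumably lies just upstream of the reporter. The second is a coding module encoding superfolder GFP. The third is a terminal module containing a unique 12-nucleotide barcode and a universal primer binding site. Lambda t0 and rrnB T1 terminators help insulate the cassette from the rest of the backbone. According to the depositor, the barcode is the only difference between this plasmid and its siblings in the kit. Given the associated publication on rhizobium–legume symbiosis, the design lets sfGFP expression from a nifH promoter report nitrogen-fixation gene activity in nodules. The barcode, amplified from the common primer site and sequenced, identifies which tagged strain occupies a nodule, so competitiveness and fixation can be scored together.
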