Features (pLannotate 1.2.2; 14 found; start..end, strand, type, name):
      9..103     +  terminator     lambda t0 terminator: transcription terminator from phage lambda
    213..1025    +  CDS            aphA1: KKA1_ECOLX - Also known as nptI. Protein inferred from homology: Swiss-Prot protein existence level 3. Resistance to kanamycin and structurally-related aminoglycosides, including amikacin. From Escherichia coli.
   1179..1287    +  oriT           oriT: incP origin of transfer
   1348..2496    -  CDS            trfA: trans-acting replication protein that binds to and activates oriV
   2548..2829    -  CDS            tnpA (fragment): TN5P_ECOLX - Also known as tnp. Experimental evidence at protein level: Swiss-Prot protein existence level 1. Mediates transposition of transposon Tn5 by a 'cut and paste' mechanism. First, the monomeric transposase binds the 19 bp inverted DNA repeats flanking the transposon. Then, dimerization of the DNA- bound transposase creates a synaptic DNA complex. After nicking of the first DNA strand, excision of the transposon proceeds through a series of intermediates. The transposase then mediates the insertion of the transposon at a new site by strand transfer. The activity of the wild- type tran
   2889..3420    -  rep_origin     oriV: incP origin of replication
   3476..3511    -  rep_origin     CloDF13 ori (fragment): Plasmids containing the CloDF13 (CDF) origin of replication can be propagated in E. coli cells that contain additional plasmids with compatible origins.
   3635..3943    -  CDS            parE: PARE_ECOLX - Experimental evidence at protein level: Swiss-Prot protein existence level 1. Toxin component of a type II toxin-antitoxin (TA) system involved in plasmid partition. Acts by inhibiting DNA gyrase, converting supercoiled plasmid DNA into a singly cleaved linear form in an ATP-dependent fashion. To do so it probably interacts with one of the gyrase subunits. Gyrase inhibition is prevented by antitoxin ParD, and is reversed in vitro by incubation with ParD. In cells that have lost the plasmid filamentation and growth inhibition occur; this is suppressed when ParD is supplied in trans
   3943..4191    -  CDS            parD: PARD_ECOLX - Experimental evidence at protein level: Swiss-Prot protein existence level 1. Antitoxin component of a type II toxin-antitoxin (TA) system involved in plasmid partition. Inhibits the anti-DNA gyrase activity of toxin ParE; reverses and restores gyrase catalytic activity in vitro. The parDE operon alone is capable of stabilizing an RK2-derived minireplicon under defined growth conditions in several different Gram- negative bacteria. It does so by the post-segregational killing (PSK) of plasmid-free cells, also referred to as a plasmid addiction system. Binds its own promoter, autor
   4320..5162    +  CDS            parB: PARB4_ECOLX - Protein predicted: Swiss-Prot protein existence level 4. Involved in plasmid partition. From Escherichia coli.
   5126..5782    +  CDS            parA: PARA4_ECOLX - Protein inferred from homology: Swiss-Prot protein existence level 3. Involved in plasmid partition. From Escherichia coli.
   5942..6028    -  terminator     rrnB T1 terminator: Escherichia coli rrnB; transcription terminator T1 from the E. coli rrnB gene
   6275..6988    +  CDS            superfolder GFP: GFP variant that folds robustly even when fused to poorly folded proteins (Pédelacq et al., 2006)
   7008..7030    +  CDS            lacZα (fragment): LacZα fragment of β-galactosidase; lacZ fragment
>Addgene plasmid #133226 | pOPS0586 | addgene full sequence | sequence record 276538 | Addgene NGS Result
CGCTCTTGGACTCCTGTTGATAGATCCAGTAATGACCTCAGAACTCCATCTGGATTTGTTCAGAACGCTC
GGTTGCCGCCGGGCGTTTTTTATTGGTGAGAATCCAGGCAATTGTGTCTCAAAATCTCTGATGTTACATT
GCACAAGATAAAAATATATCATCATGAACAATAAAACTGTCTGCTTACATAAACAGTAATACAAGGGGTG
TTATGAGCCATATTCAGCGTGAAACGAGCTGTAGCCGTCCGCGTCTGAACAGCAACATGGATGCGGATCT
GTATGGCTATAAATGGGCGCGTGATAACGTGGGTCAGAGCGGCGCGACCATTTATCGTCTGTATGGCAAA
CCGGATGCGCCGGAACTGTTTCTGAAACATGGCAAAGGCAGCGTGGCGAACGATGTGACCGATGAAATGG
TGCGTCTGAACTGGCTGACCGAATTTATGCCGCTGCCGACCATTAAACATTTTATTCGCACCCCGGATGA
TGCGTGGCTGCTGACCACCGCGATTCCGGGCAAAACCGCGTTTCAGGTGCTGGAAGAATATCCGGATAGC
GGCGAAAACATTGTGGATGCGCTGGCCGTGTTTCTGCGTCGTCTGCATAGCATTCCGGTGTGCAACTGCC
CGTTTAACAGCGATCGTGTGTTTCGTCTGGCCCAGGCGCAGAGCCGTATGAACAACGGCCTGGTGGATGC
GAGCGATTTTGATGATGAACGTAACGGCTGGCCGGTGGAACAGGTGTGGAAAGAAATGCATAAACTGCTG
CCGTTTAGCCCGGATAGCGTGGTGACCCACGGCGATTTTAGCCTGGATAACCTGATTTTCGATGAAGGCA
AACTGATTGGCTGCATTGATGTGGGCCGTGTGGGCATTGCGGATCGTTATCAGGATCTGGCCATTCTGTG
GAACTGCCTGGGCGAATTTAGCCCGAGCCTGCAAAAACGTCTGTTTCAGAAATATGGCATTGATAATCCG
GATATGAACAAACTGCAATTTCATCTGATGCTGGATGAATTTTTCTAATAATTAATTGAACTACTTTTCC
GCTGCATAACCCTGCTTCGGGGTCATTATAGCGATTTTTTCGGTATATCCATCCTTTTTCGCACGATATA
CAGGATTTTGCCAAAGGGTTCGTGTAGACTTTCCTTGGTGTATCCAACGGCGTCAGCCGGGCAGGATAGG
TGAAGTAGGCCCACCCGCGAGCGGGTGTTCCTTCTTCACTGTCCCTTATTCGCACCTGGCGGTGCTCAAC
GGGAATCCTGCTCTGCGAGGCTGGCCGTAGGCCGGCCGCGATGCAGGTGGCTGCTGAACCCCCAGCCGGA
ACTGACCCCACAAGGCCCTAGCGTTTGCAATGCACCAGGTCATCATTGACCCAGGCGTGTTCCACCAGGC
CGCTGCCTCGCAACTCTTCGCAGGCTTCGCCGACCTGCTCGCGCCACTTCTTCACGCGGGTGGAATCCGA
TCCGCACATGAGGCGGAAGGTTTCCAGCTTGAGCGGGTACGGCTCCCGGTGCGAGCTGAAATAGTCGAAC
ATCCGTCGGGCCGTCGGCGACAGCTTGCGGTACTTCTCCCATATGAATTTCGTGTAGTGGTCGCCAGCAA
ACAGCACGACGATTTCCTCGTCGATCAGGACCTGGCAACGGGACGTTTTCTTGCCACGGTCCAGGACGCG
GAAGCGGTGCAGCAGCGACACCGATTCCAGGTGCCCAACGCGGTCGGACGTGAAGCCCATCGCCGTCGCC
TGTAGGCGCGACAGGCATTCCTCGGCCTTCGTGTAATACCGGCCATTGATCGACCAGCCCAGGTCCTGGC
AAAGCTCGTAGAACGTGAAGGTGATCGGCTCGCCGATAGGGGTGCGCTTCGCGTACTCCAACACCTGCTG
CCACACCAGTTCGTCATCGTCGGCCCGCAGCTCGACGCCGGTGTAGGTGATCTTCACGTCCTTGTTGACG
TGGAAAATGACCTTGTTTTGCAGCGCCTCGCGCGGGATTTTCTTGTTGCGCGTGGTGAACAGGGCAGAGC
GGGCCGTGTCGTTTGGCATCGCTCGCATCGTGTCCGGCCACGGCGCAATATCGAACAAGGAAAGCTGCAT
TTCCTTGATCTGCTGCTTCGTGTGTTTCAGCAACGCGGCCTGCTTGGCTTCGCTGACCTGTTTTGCCAGG
TCCTCGCCGGCGGTTTTTCGCTTCTTGGTCGTCATAGTTCCTCGCGTGTCGATGGTCATCGACTTCGCCA
AACCTGCCGCCTCCTGTTCGAGCCGACGCGAACGCTCCACGGCGGCCGATGGCGCGGGCAGGGCAGGGGG
AGCCAGTTGCACGCTGTCGCGCTCGATCTTGGCCGTAGCTTGCTGGACTATCGAGCCGACGGACTGGAAG
GTTTCGCGGGGCGCACGCATGACGGTGCGGCTTGCGATGGTTTCGGCATCCTCGGCGGAAAACCCCGCGT
CGATCAGTTCTTGCCTGTATGCCTTCCGGTCAAACGTCCGATTCATTCACCCTCCTTGCGGGATTGCCCC
GGAATTAATTCCCCGGATCGATCCGTCGATCTTGATCCCCTGCGCCATCAGATCCTTGGCGGCAAGAAAG
CCATCCAGTTTACTTTGCAGGGCTTCCCAACCTTACCAGAGGGCGCCCCAGCTGGCAATTCCGGTTCGCT
TGCTGTCCATAAAACCGCCCAGTCTAGCTATCGCCATGTAAGCCCACTGCAAGCTACCTGCTTTCTCTTT
GCGCTTGCGTTTTCCCTTGTCCAGATAGCCCAGTAGCTGACATTCATCCGGGGTCAGCACCGTTTCTGCG
GACTGGCTTTCTACGTGGCTGCCATTTTTGGGGTGAGGCCGTTCGCGGCCGAGGGGCGCAGCCCCTGGGG
GGATGGGAGGCCCGCGTTAGCGGGCCGGGAGGGTTCGAGAAGGGGGGGCACCCCCCTTCGGCGTGCGCGG
TCACGCGCACAGGGCGCAGCCCTGGTTAAAAACAAGGTTTATAAATATTGGTTTAAAAGCAGGTTAAAAG
ACAGGTTAGCGGTGGCCGAAAAACGGGCGGAAACCCTTGCAAATGCTGGATTTTCTGCCTGTGGACAGCC
CCTCAAATGTCAATAGGTGCGCCCCTCATCTGTCAGCACTCTGCCCCTCAAGTGTCAAGGATCGCGCCCC
TCATCTGTCAGTAGTCGCGCCCCTCAAGTGTCAATACCGCAGGGCACTTATCCCCAGGCTTGTCCACATC
ATCTGTGGGAAACTCGCGTAAAATCAGGCGTTTTCGCCGATTTGCGAGGCTGGCCAGCTCCACGTCGCCG
GCCGAAATCGAGCCTGCCCCTCATCTGTCAACGCCGCGCCGGGTGAGTCGGCCCCTCAAGTGTCAACGTC
CGCCCCTCATCTGTCAGTGAGGGCCAAGTTTTCCGCGAGGTATCCACAACGCCGGCGGCCCTACATGGCT
CTGCTGTAGTGAGTGGGTTGCGCTCCGGCAGCGGTCCTGATCCCCCGCAGAAAAAAAGGATCTCAAGAAG
ATCCTTTGATCTTTTCTACATTACTGCATGAGCTTGTGGAAGTGTGCTGAGCATAAATGATTCTCCTAGC
TGTTCTTTGGGTAAGTACGCCATCAGGACGTTGTGAGTGGCGCGATTTTTAGCGGCTGAAATCAGCCCTT
GAGCCTGTCGGCAAGTCGCGTCATGAGGTCCATGCGCTCATGCAGGATCGCCACGACCAACGCGGGTTCG
CCCGCACGCGGCAGGCAAAAAACGTAGTGGTGTTCGCAGCGGGCCATCCGCAGCGCGGGAAAGAGTTCGC
TCATGTCCTTAAACGGGCCTTCGCCGGCGGCAAGCCTGGCTATGCCCTGTTCCAGCTTAGCGATATAGCG
GCGCACCTGCGCCGCGCCCCACTCCCGGCGCGTGTAGCGGATGATGCCGCGTAGATCGGCTTCGGCCTCA
GCCGTGAGGATGTAGGCCGTCAAGCGCGATCCCCGCTGAGTTCTTCATCAAGAATTTCGCCGACGCTCTT
GGTGGACACCTTGCCGGCAAGCCCATCGTTGATGCGGTTCCCCAGCATGGTTTTCAGTTCCTGCCATGCC
TGATCGGCATCAGCGTCACCGGGGAACAGACGTTCGAGGGCGTATTGCTTAATGGTCTTGCCCTGCAAGG
CGGCCAGGGCTTTCAGGCTCTGGTGCTGCTGGTCCGTCATGTCGATTGTCAGGCGGCTCATTGGATAACC
TCCATAAAATACACGTAACCACATTAGCACATATGTGGGCGTGAGGCTACAGCGCGAGGCGCATTAAGGT
CGGGAAAATGCGCTAGGCGCATTTAAATTGCGTATTGCTGTAATGCGCCATGCCGGCTAGACTAGGCCCA
AATGGGTATACCCAATTTGACCAAGGGGGACGCGATGAGGGCGGCCAAGCACTACCGACAACTTCTATCC
ATCGACTTCAACATCGAGGCGCTGGCCTTCGTGCCTGGACCCGACGGCACACGCGGCCGGCGCATCCACG
TCCTGGGGCGCGAGGTCCGCGACCGGCCCGGCCTGGTCGAGTACCTTTCGCCGGCGTTCGGCTCGCGGGT
GGCGCTGGACGGCTACTGCAAGGCCAATTTCGATGCAGTGCTGCACCTGGCGTACCCCGATCATCAGCAA
TGGGGCCACGCATGAAGCGCCGAAGCTACGCCATGCTGCGCGCCGCTGCCGCGCTGGCCGTCCTGGTCGT
TGCCTCGCCGGCATGGGCCGAGCTGCGCGGCGAGGTCGTGCGCATCATCGACGGCGACACCATCGACGTG
CTGGTAGACAAGCAGCCGGTGCGCGTGCGCCTGGTGGACATTGACGCGCCGGAAAAGCGGCAAGCCTTCG
GCGAACGTGCGCGCCAGGCGCTGGCCGGCATGGTGTTCCGCCGGCACGTCCTGGTCGACGAGAAGGACAC
CGACCGTTACGGCCGCACGCTGGGCACCGTCTGGGTCAACATGGAGCTGGCCAGCCGGCCGCCGCAGCCG
CGCAACGTCAACGCCGCGATGGTTCACCAGGGCATGGCGTGGGCCTATCGCTTCCACGGCCGCGCGGCCG
ACCCTGAAATGCTGCGGCTCGAACAGGAGGCGCGAGGCAAGCGCGTCGGCCTCTGGTCCGATCCGCACGC
CGTCGAGCCGTGGAAATGGCGACGCGAGAGCAACAACCGGAGGGACGAAGGTTGAAGGTCGCCCGCATCT
ACCTGCGCGCCAGTACGGACGAGCAGAATCTTGAACGCCAGGAGAGCCTTGTAGCGGCCACGCGGGCCGC
CGGGTACTACGTCGCCGGCATCTACCGCGAGAAGGCGTCCGGCGCACGCGCCGACCGGCCCGAGCTGCTG
CGCATGATCGCGGACCTGCAACCTGGTGAAGTCGTCGTTGCGGAGAAGATCGACCGCATCAGCCGCTTGC
CGTTGGCCGAGGCCGAGCGCCTGGTTGCGTCGATCCGGGCCAAAGGGGCCAAGCTGGCCGTGCCTGGCGT
GGTGGACCTGTCGGAGCTGGCCGCCGAGGCGAACGGAGTGGCGAAAATCGTTCTGGAATCCGTCCAGGAC
ATGCTTTTGAAGCTCGCCTTGCAGATGGCCCGCGACGACTACGAGGATCGGCGCGAGCGTCAACGTCAGG
GTGTCCAGTTGGCGAAGGCCGCCGGCCGCTACACCGGCCGCAAACGTGACGCCGGCATGCACGACCGCAT
CATCACGCTTCGCTCCGGCGGATCGAGCATTGCCAAGACGGCCAAGCTGGTCGGATGCAGCCCGAGCCAG
GTCAAACGAGTGTGGGCGGCCTGGAACGCGCAGCAGCAAAAATAAAGCCGGGCAGTGCCCGGCTTTTCTC
ACCTTTTCGCGTCCCGCAGGGCCGCTGCGAGCGCCCTACCTAGATCCTCGCTTTCCCCCTCGGTGTAGTC
CGGCCAGGGCACGAAGGGCGCGGATGCGAACCTGTTGAGCAGGTCAGATCTAGGGCGGCGGATTTGTCCT
ACTCAGGAGAGCGTTCACCGACAAACAACAGATAAAACGAAAGGCCCAGTCTTTCGACTGAGCCTTTCGT
TTTATTTGATGCCTGCCGAATTCGGATCCGGAGCTCGACACGACATTGTCGTCACCTTTGTCGGGTCCGC
GACAAGCTTTTTGTTCCTCGATCCCGTATGTTTTCGCCTAAATATCTGAAACAGCAGCAAATTATTTTTC
GTTAGCTCAATCGGCCCACTTGGCACGAGTCTTGAAATTTATTGCGAGGCGGCGGAGCTGCCGGCCGCAT
CCGTGCGGCATAACCACGGTTGTGAACAAATGAAGGAAGGCCAAATGCGTAAAGGCGAAGAGCTGTTCAC
TGGTGTCGTCCCTATTCTGGTGGAACTGGATGGTGATGTCAACGGTCATAAGTTTTCCGTGCGTGGCGAG
GGTGAAGGTGACGCAACTAATGGTAAACTGACGCTGAAGTTCATCTGTACTACTGGTAAACTGCCGGTAC
CTTGGCCGACTCTGGTAACGACGCTGACTTATGGTGTTCAGTGCTTTGCTCGTTATCCGGACCATATGAA
GCAGCATGACTTCTTCAAGTCCGCCATGCCGGAAGGCTATGTGCAGGAACGCACGATTTCCTTTAAGGAT
GACGGCACGTACAAAACGCGTGCGGAAGTGAAATTTGAAGGCGATACCCTGGTAAACCGCATTGAGCTGA
AAGGCATTGACTTTAAAGAAGATGGCAATATCCTGGGCCATAAGCTGGAATACAATTTTAACAGCCACAA
TGTTTACATCACCGCCGATAAACAAAAAAATGGCATTAAAGCGAATTTTAAAATTCGCCACAACGTTGAG
GATGGCAGCGTGCAGCTGGCTGATCACTACCAGCAAAACACTCCAATCGGTGATGGTCCTGTTCTGCTGC
CAGACAATCACTATCTGAGCACGCAAAGCGTTCTGTCTAAAGATCCGAACGAGAAACGCGATCATATGGT
TCTGCTGGAGTTCGTAACCGCAGCGGGCATCACGCATGGTATGGATGAACTGTACAAATGAGCTTGATCC
CACGTACCGTTTTACAACGTCGTGACTGGG
